>Addgene plasmid #178697 | pAAV-VTKD3-V5-APEX2-NES | addgene full sequence | sequence record 354810 | Addgene NGS Result
CCTGCAGGCAGCTGCGCGCTCGCTCGCTCACTGAGGCCGCCCGGGCGTCGGGCGACCTTTGGTCGCCCGG
CCTCAGTGAGCGAGCGAGCGCGCAGAGAGGGAGTGGCCAACTCCATCACTAGGGGTTCCTGCTAGACTGC
AGAGGGCCCGCGGCCGCACGCGTTTATTCAGAATGTTATGCACTCACAGTGGTTTGGCATGCATCTGGTG
AATTTTTTTTAACGAAAAATTAGTGTTGGTTTCGATGTATGGTAGCATTCTCCCTAACGTAATTTGAATA
ATTCAGCAAAGCCCCACTACCAGCTGTACTTCTGCAGCCTCTTCCATTCTTTTCAGCATTATAATTTTGG
TTAATTTTCAATTTTAGGTCCTACGTCTCTGCAATTTGTGTATGAATAACAGAATAATTTCCCTCTTTTG
TTTCGCCTTTCCTGTTCCTGAATCTAAATAAAGATGGCTTTTTAGTATTAAAAGTGGAAGAAAATTACAG
GTAATTATCTTTGACGGTAAAAACGCTGTAATCAGCGGGCTACATGAAAAATTACTCTAATTATGGCTGC
ATTTAAGAGAATGGAAAAAAACCTTCTTGTGGATAAAAACCTTAAATTGTCCCCAATGTCTGCTTCAAAT
TGGATGGCACTGCAGCTGGAGGCTTTGTTCAGAATTGATCCTGGGGAGCTACGAACCCAAAGTTTCACAG
TAGGAAGCTAGATATCGTTTAAACTTCCTGCAGCCCGGGCTGGGCATAAAAGTCAGGGCAGAGCCATCTA
TTGCTTACATTTGCTTCTAGCCTGCAAGTCGAGGAGCGCAGCCTTCCAGAAGCAGAGCGCGGCGCCTTAA
GCTGCAGAAGTTGGTCGTGAGGCACTGGGCACGTAAGTATCAAGGTTACAAGACAGGTTTAAGGAGACCA
ATAGAAACTGGGCTTGTCGAGACAGAGAAGACTCTTGCGTTTCTGATAGGCACCTATTGGTCTTACTGAC
ATCCACTTTGCCTTTCTCTCCACAGGTGTCCACTCCCAGTTCAATTACAGCTCTTAAGAAAGCTAGCGAA
GTTCCTATTCTCTAGAAAGTATAGGAACTTCGCAGAATGGTAGCTGGATTGTAGCTGCTATTAGCAATAT
GAAACCTCTTAGAAGTTCCTATTCTTCAAAAGGTATAGGAACTTCAACGCGCCCTAGAATTCGAGCTCGG
TACCTAGTCCAGGGTCAGGCGCTCCAGGGGTGGCAGCTGCAGGGCGTCGGCAAATCCCAGTTCTGACAGC
TTCTGATGTGCTTCTGCGTAATCTGCGAAAAAAGCATCCTCGTCGGCTGCATACTTATCGACCAGAGGTC
TGAACACGGGATCGGACAGCAGGGCTTTGTCGCTGGGCAGCTGCAGCAGCCCTTCCTTCTCTCCACTCAG
CAGTTCAGTAAAGTAAGAATTGTCGAAAATCAGGGGGTTGCTTGTCCAGGGTCCCTCGAAGCCTGACCTT
TCCTTATGAGCGGCGCCAATGGTGTGCCCTCCAGACAGTGCGACGATATCCTGGTCAGTCAGGCCCATAG
CTTTCCCAAACACATCTCGCAGATGGTCGGAGCCCTTTGTCGGATCTGGCAGGCGCCCCTCTGGAGGTGG
TTCTGGTTTGTCCTCCCGTCCTGGGTGGAAAGGCACCTTGGGGCCCCCAGTGACCTCCACAGCGACCACT
CCTGCCAGCTGATAAAAATCGGCGTAGGACAGAATTGGGAACTCTGCTTTCAGAGGTTCCAGCAGCCGCA
CGGCGATGTCCAGCCCATTGTTGGCACTATGTGCCAGTTCAGCAGGGTGCTTGATTGTTCCAAAGGGTCC
GCCTGTTTTGGTTCCCTTGTCAAAGGTGCCTGCGCTGTGGAAAGCCAGTCTCAGCATCAGAGGTGCGCAC
CTCTTTTCTGCGATAAACCCTCTCAGCTTCTTCTTGGCTTTCTCCACGGCATCCTGGTAGTCTGCGGACA
CTGTTGGGTATGATTTCCCACCGGTGGTGCTGTCCAGGCCCAGCAGGGGGTTGGGGATGGGCTTGCCCAT
GGTGGCGTACCCGGGGATCCTCTAGAGTCGACCTGCAGGCATGCAAGCTTGGTGGCTAGCGAAGTTCCTA
TACTTTCTAGAGAATAGGAACTTCTTGCCTTAACCCAGAAATTATCACTGTTATTCTTTAGAATGGTGCA
AAGAGAAGTTCCTATACCTTTTGAAGAATAGGAACTTCGGCGCGCCAATCAACCTCTGGATTACAAAATT
TGTGAAAGATTGACTGGTATTCTTAACTATGTTGCTCCTTTTACGCTATGTGGATACGCTGCTTTAATGC
CTTTGTATCATGCTATTGCTTCCCGTATGGCTTTCATTTTCTCCTCCTTGTATAAATCCTGGTTGCTGTC
TCTTTATGAGGAGTTGTGGCCCGTTGTCAGGCAACGTGGCGTGGTGTGCACTGTGTTTGCTGACGCAACC
CCCACTGGTTGGGGCATTGCCACCACCTGTCAGCTCCTTTCCGGGACTTTCGCTTTCCCCCTCCCTATTG
CCACGGCGGAACTCATCGCCGCCTGCCTTGCCCGCTGCTGGACAGGGGCTCGGCTGTTGGGCACTGACAA
TTCCGTGGTGTTGTCGGGGAAGCTGACGTCCTTTCCATGGCTGCTCGCCTGTGTTGCCACCTGGATTCTG
CGCGGGACGTCCTTCTGCTACGTCCCTTCGGCCCTCAATCCAGCGGACCTTCCTTCCCGCGGCCTGCTGC
CGGCTCTGCGGCCTCTTCCGCGTCTTCGCCTTCGCCCTCAGACGAGTCGGATCTCCCTTTGGGCCGCCTC
CCCGCCTGGATCCTGTGCCTTCTAGTTGCCAGCCATCTGTTGTTTGCCCCTCCCCCGTGCCTTCCTTGAC
CCTGGAAGGTGCCACTCCCACTGTCCTTTCCTAATAAAATGAGGAAATTGCATCGCATTGTCTGAGTAGG
TGTCATTCTATTCTGGGGGGTGGGGTGGGGCAGGACAGCAAGGGGGAGGATTGGGAAGACAATAGCAGGC
ATGCTGGGGATGCGGTGGGCTCTATGGCAGGAACCCCTAGTGATGGAGTTGGCCACTCCCTCTCTGCGCG
CTCGCTCGCTCACTGAGGCCGGGCGACCAAAGGTCGCCCGACGCCCGGGCTTTGCCCGGGCGGCCTCAGT
GAGCGAGCGAGCGCGCAGCTGCCTGCAGGGGCGCCTGATGCGGTATTTTCTCCTTACGCATCTGTGCGGT
ATTTCACACCGCATA
[95 nt withheld, positions 3236-3330]
T
[46 nt withheld, positions 3332-3377]
C
[141 nt withheld, positions 3379-3519]
CCTTTGACGTTGGAGTCCACGTTCTTT
[37 nt withheld, positions 3547-3583]
ACTCTATCTCGGGCTATTCTTTTGATTTATAAGGGATTTTGCCGATTTCGGTCTATTGGTTAAAAAATGA
GCTGATTTAACAAAAATTTAACGCGAATTTTAACAAAATATTAACGTTTACAATTTTATGGTGCACTCTC
AGTACAATCTGCTCTGATGCCGCATAGTTAAGCCAGCCCCGACACCCGCCAACACCCGCTGACGCGCCCT
GACGGGCTTGTCTGCTCCCGGCATCCGCTTACAGACAAGCTGTGACCGTCTCCGGGAGCTGCATGTGTCA
GAGGTTTTCACCGTCATCACCGAAACGCGCGAGACGAAAGGGCCTCGTGATACGCCTATTTTTATAGGTT
AATGTCATGATAATAATGGTTTCTTAGACGTCAGGTGGCACTTTTCGGGGAAATGTGCGCGGAACCCCTA
TTTGTTTATTTTTCTAAATACATTCAAATATGTATCCGCTCATGAGACAATAACCCTGATAAATGCTTCA
ATAATATTGAAAAAGGAAGAGTATGAGTATTCAACATTTCCGTGTCGCCCTTATTCCCTTTTTTGCGGCA
TTTTGCCTTCCTGTTTTTGCTCACCCAGAAACGCTGGTGAAAGTAAAAGATGCTGAAGATCAGTTGGGTG
CACGAGTGGGTTACATCGAACTGGATCTCAACAGCGGTAAGATCCTTGAGAGTTTTCGCCCCGAAGAACG
TTTTCCAATGATGAGCACTTTTAAAGTTCTGCTATGTGGCGCGGTATTATCCCGTATTGACGCCGGGCAA
GAGCAACTCGGTCGCCGCATACACTATTCTCAGAATGACTTGGTTGAGTACTCACCAGTCACAGAAAAGC
ATCTTACGGATGGCATGACAGTAAGAGAATTATGCAGTGCTGCCATAACCATGAGTGATAACACTGCGGC
CAACTTACTTCTGACAACGATCGGAGGACCGAAGGAGCTAACCGCTTTTTTGCACAACATGGGGGATCAT
GTAACTCGCCTTGATCGTTGGGAACCGGAGCTGAATGAAGCCATACCAAACGACGAGCGTGACACCACGA
TGCCTGTAGCAATGGCAACAACGTTGCGCAAACTATTAACTGGCGAACTACTTACTCTAGCTTCCCGGCA
ACAATTAATAGACTGGATGGAGGCGGATAAAGTTGCAGGACCACTTCTGCGCTCGGCCCTTCCGGCTGGC
TGGTTTATTGCTGATAAATCTGGAGCCGGTGAGCGTGGGTCTCGCGGTATCATTGCAGCACTGGGGCCAG
ATGGTAAGCCCTCCCGTATCGTAGTTATCTACACGACGGGGAGTCAGGCAACTATGGATGAACGAAATAG
ACAGATCGCTGAGATAGGTGCCTCACTGATTAAGCATTGGTAACTGTCAGACCAAGTTTACTCATATATA
CTTTAGATTGATTTAAAACTTCATTTTTAATTTAAAAGGATCTAGGTGAAGATCCTTTTTGATAATCTCA
TGACCAAAATCCCTTAACGTGAGTTTTCGTTCCACTGAGCGTCAGACCCCGTAGAAAAGATCAAAGGATC
TTCTTGAGATCCTTTTTTTCTGCGCGTAATCTGCTGCTTGCAAACAAAAAAACCACCGCTACCAGCGGTG
GTTTGTTTGCCGGATCAAGAGCTACCAACTCTTTTTCCGAAGGTAACTGGCTTCAGCAGAGCGCAGATAC
CAAATACTGTTCTTCTAGTGTAGCCGTAGTTAGGCCACCACTTCAAGAACTCTGTAGCACCGCCTACATA
CCTCGCTCTGCTAATCCTGTTACCAGTGGCTGCTGCCAGTGGCGATAAGTCGTGTCTTACCGGGTTGGAC
TCAAGACGATAGTTACCGGATAAGGCGCAGCGGTCGGGCTGAACGGGGGGTTCGTGCACACAGCCCAGCT
TGGAGCGAACGACCTACACCGAACTGAGATACCTACAGCGTGAGCTATGAGAAAGCGCCACGCTTCCCGA
AGGGAGAAAGGCGGACAGGTATCCGGTAAGCGGCAGGGTCGGAACAGGAGAGCGCACGAGGGAGCTTCCA
GGGGGAAACGCCTGGTATCTTTATAGTCCTGTCGGGTTTCGCCACCTCTGACTTGAGCGTCGATTTTTGT
GATGCTCGTCAGGGGGGCGGAGCCTATGGAAAAACGCCAGCAACGCGGCCTTTTTACGGTTCCTGGCCTT
TTGCTGGCCTTTTGCTCACATGT
Features (pLannotate 1.2.2; 21 found; start..end, strand, type, name):
     12..39      +  repeat_region  AAV2 ITR (fragment): inverted terminal repeat of adeno-associated virus serotype 2 inverted
     68..95      +  repeat_region  AAV2 ITR (fragment): inverted terminal repeat of adeno-associated virus serotype 2 inverted
    873..1005    +  intron         chimeric intron: chimera between introns from human β-globin and immunoglobulin heavy chain genes
   1048..1081    +  protein_bind   FRT (minimal): supports FLP-mediated excision but not integration (Turan and Bode, 2011) FLP recombinase from the Saccharomyces cerevisiae 2μ plasmid
   1082..1131    -  intron         β-globin intron (fragment): internally truncated intron from human β-globin
   1177..1194    +  misc_feature   MCS (fragment): pUC18/19 multiple cloning site
   1200..1226    -  CDS            NES: nuclear export signal from the HIV Rev protein (Fischer et al., 1995)
   1233..1979    -  CDS            APX1: APX1_PEA - Also known as APPX1. Experimental evidence at protein level: Swiss-Prot protein existence level 1. Plays a key role in hydrogen peroxide removal. From Pisum sativum (Garden pea).
   2037..2080    +  misc_feature   MCS (fragment): pUC18/19 multiple cloning site
   2091..2124    -  protein_bind   FRT (minimal): supports FLP-mediated excision but not integration (Turan and Bode, 2011) FLP recombinase from the Saccharomyces cerevisiae 2μ plasmid
   2125..2175    -  intron         β-globin intron (fragment): internally truncated intron from human β-globin
   2217..2805    +  misc_feature   WPRE: woodchuck hepatitis virus posttranscriptional regulatory element
   2813..3037    +  polyA_signal   bGH poly(A) signal: bovine growth hormone polyadenylation signal
   3039..3179    +  repeat_region  AAV2 ITR: inverted terminal repeat of adeno-associated virus serotype 2 inverted
   3184..3235    -  misc_feature   bom (fragment): basis of mobility region from pBR322
   3254..3709    +  rep_origin     f1 ori (sequence partly withheld): f1 bacteriophage origin of replication; arrow indicates direction of (+) strand synthesis
   3710..3759    -  misc_feature   bom (fragment): basis of mobility region from pBR322
   3861..3896    -  CDS            rop (fragment): Rop protein, which maintains plasmids at low copy number; rop
   3991..4095    +  promoter       AmpR promoter: bla
   4096..4956    +  CDS            AmpR: β-lactamase; bla; confers resistance to ampicillin, carbenicillin, and related antibiotics
   5127..5715    +  rep_origin     ori: high-copy-number ColE1/pMB1/pBR322/pUC origin of replication
