[The description below was written by a language model from this plasmid's Addgene catalogue record and pLannotate feature annotations shown in this document.]
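Description:
pAAV-VTKD3-V5-APEX2-NES is an adeno-associated virus transfer plasmid built on the pAAV-VTKD3 backbone for Flp-dependent expression of a cytosolic APEX2 peroxidase in cortical interneurons. It is maintained in bacteria as a high-copy plasmid through a ColE1/pUC-type origin and selected with ampicillin via the β-lactamase gene; an f1 phage origin is also present. The expression cassette lies between AAV2 inverted terminal repeats, which direct replication and packaging of the intervening DNA into AAV particles. The downstream ITR is annotated in full, whereas only short fragments of the upstream one were detected, a common outcome for these structured repeats in sequencing-based annotation.

According to the catalogue entry, transcription is driven by the Dlx enhancer, which restricts expression to forebrain GABAergic interneurons. This element is not itself annotated in the feature table, but presumably lies in the unannotated region between the upstream ITR and the chimeric β-globin/immunoglobulin intron. Downstream, the synthetic V5-APEX2-NES coding sequence sits in reverse orientation relative to the promoter. The table shows it as an ascorbate peroxidase match fused to an HIV Rev nuclear export signal; the V5 epitope tag named in the record is not separately annotated. Minimal FRT sites in opposing orientations, each adjoining a β-globin intron fragment, flank this sequence. Flp recombinase should therefore invert the cassette into the sense orientation, so that only cells supplying Flp produce the protein. A WPRE and the bovine growth hormone polyadenylation signal enhance transcript stability and processing.

APEX2 is an engineered peroxidase generally used for proximity labelling and as an electron microscopy contrast tag. The export signal keeps it out of the nucleus, and the V5 tag allows immunodetection. The construct belongs to a viral toolkit for functional studies of the nervous system.
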