Addgene plasmid #178697: pAAV-VTKD3-V5-APEX2-NES
Purpose: AAV vector for Flp-dependent transgene expression of V5-APEX2-NES in cortical interneurons under the control of the Dlx enhancer (Dimidschstein et al 2016)
Depositing lab: Jordane Dimidschstein. Depositing organization: Broad Institute. Publication: A versatile viral toolkit for functional discovery in the nervous system. Pouchelon G, Vergara J, McMahon J, Gorissen BL, Lin JD, Vormstein-Schneider D, Niehaus JL, Burbridge TJ, Wester JC, Sherer M, Fernandez-Otero M, Allaway KC, Pelkey K, Chittajallu R, McBain CJ, Fan M, Nasse JS, Wildenberg GA, Fishell G, Dimidschstein J. Cell Rep Methods. 2022 May 26;2(6):100225. doi: 10.1016/j.crmeth.2022.100225. eCollection 2022 Jun 20. PubMed 35784651.
Backbone
  Vector backbone: pAAV-VTKD3
  Vector type: AAV
Growth in bacteria
  Bacterial resistance: Ampicillin, 100 μg/mL
  Growth temperature: 37°C
  Growth strain: NEB Stable
  Copy number: High Copy
Gene/Insert
  Gene/Insert name: V5-APEX2-NES
  Species: Synthetic
  Cloning method: Gibson Cloning
Terms and licenses: Academic/Nonprofit Terms; Industry Terms: Not Available to Industry
How to cite: pAAV-VTKD3-V5-APEX2-NES was a gift from Jordane Dimidschstein (Addgene plasmid # 178697 ; http://n2t.net/addgene:178697 ; RRID:Addgene_178697)
